>Addgene plasmid #44528 | pRM204 | addgene partial sequence | sequence record 63989 | yHHF2pro-F 5'-CCTACATCTTGTTCAAAAGAGTAGC-3'
AAGGTGGTAAAGGTCTAGGAAAAGGTGGTGCCAAGCGTCACAGAAAGATTCTAAGAGATAACATTCAAGG
TATCACTAAGCCAGCTATCAGAAGATTAGCTAGAAGAGGTGGTGTCAAGCGTATTTCTGGTTTGATCTAC
GAAGAAGTCAGAGCCGTCTTGAAATCCTTCTTGGAATCCGTCATCAGGGACTCTGTTACTTACACTGAAC
ACGCCAAGAGAAAGACTGTTACTTCTTTGGATGTTGTTTATGCTTTGAAGAGACAAGGTAGAACCTTATA
TGGTTTCGGTGGTTAAACAATCGGTGGTTAAACAATCGGTGTTTGAAATTATTTTCATGCCTTTCAAAAA
ATAAAATAACGATCATTCTATTGGGAATATAATAGAACCTTATGTATGCATTTTTCGGTTTTTTATTATT
TCATGTACTATATATATTAAAAATAAGTCTCAATAAAAGAAACTAGTTTCCGAACTGTCTTAGATAGTCT
TCCCTTATGTGCTCCTCCATTTCATTGCCGTTGAGTGCTTCGACGTGGCGTTCGTGTCCCCTCTGTTGGT
TAAGCAGATTTACCCAAATATTTACGCAGAAACCCATGGAATCCTCAATTTCACGCTTTTTCTTGGGACA
TCTGCACCTGCAGCCACACCCAAATTCCCTTCCCTCGTCGTAGGCCGCGTTTTTACGTTTGAATTTTGAG
TCACTGGCTAAGTAGGAGAATTCCTGCAGCCCGGGGGATCGATCCACTAGTTCTAGAGCGGCCGCCACCG
CGGTGGAGCTCCAATTCG
