>Addgene plasmid #44528 | pRM204 | addgene partial sequence | sequence record 64187 | yHHT2pro-F 5'-CGCGTTGCTTCTTGTGACCGCAGTTG-3'
ACCACTGTTTTGTGACTTCCACTTTGGCCCTTCCAACTGTTCTTCCCCTTTTACTAAAGGATCCAAGCAA
ACACTCCACAATGGCCAGAACTAAACAAACAGCTAGAAAATCCACTGGTGGTAAAGCCCCAAGAAAACAA
TTAGCCTCCAAGGCTGCCAGAAAATCCGCCCCATCTACCGGTGGTGTTAAGAAGCCTCACAGATATAAGC
CAGGTACTGTTGCCTTGAGAGAAATTAGAAGATTCCAAAAATCTACTGAACTGTTGATCAGAAAGTTACC
TTTCCAAAGATTGGTCAGAGAAATCGCTCAAGATTTCAAGACCGACTTGAGATTTCAATCTTCTGCTATC
GGTGCTTTGCAAGAATCCGTCGAAGCATACTTAGTCTCTTTGTTTGAAGACACTAATCTGGCTGCTATTC
ACGCTAAGCGTGTTACTATCCAAAAGAAGGATATCAAATTGGCCAGAAGACTAAGAGGTGAAAGATCATG
AATATAAAGCGGGAATTTTTTTTTTTCTATGCATTTAGACTGGGGGGACATCATACAAACATCTCCTTTT
TTAATACATTATTCATCTATCTATTCGCAATGCTTTTAACGACATGAGGAGGGTATATATGCTGTAATTT
ATCGTTTACAGACATAATTGCGGGGCTAATTTTTAGATGCTTAGATAGTATACGTAATTTTATAACCGGC
AAGAAACCATGTATAATAATTATCAATAAACATCATTTTCGAAGAGACTAGTTACGTAAAGGTAATCACT
GTCTACATATTACCATT
