>Addgene plasmid #44528 | pRM204 | addgene partial sequence | sequence record 64189 | pRSII-F1 5'-CGGCATCAGAGCAGATTGTAC-3'
TTTTTTGCCGATTAAGAATTANTTCGGTCGAANAAAGAAANGGAGAGGGCCNAGAGGGAGGGCATTGGTG
ACTATTGAGCACGTGAGTATACGTGATTAAGCNCACNNAGGCAGCTTGGAGTATGTCTGTTATTAATTTC
ACAGGTAGTTCTGGTCCATTGGTGAAAGTTTGCGGCTTGCAGAGCACAGAGGCCGCAGAATGTGCTCTAG
ATTCCGATGCTGACTTGCTGGGTATTATATGTGTGCCCAATAGAAAGAGAACAATTGACCCGGTTATTGC
AAGGAAAATTTCAAGTCTTGTAAAAGCATATAAAAATAGTTCAGGCACTCCGAAATACTTGGTTGGCGTG
TTTCGTAATCAACCTAAGGAGGATGTTTTGGCTCTGGTCAATGATTACGGCATTGATATCGTCCAACTGC
ATGGAGATGAGTCGTGGCAAGAATACCAAGAGTTCCTCGGTTTGCCAGTTATTAAAAGACTCGTATTTCC
AAAAGACTGCAACATACTACTCAGTGCAGCTTCACAGAAACCTCATTCGTTTATTCCCTTGTTTGATTCA
GAAGCAGGTG
