[The description below was written by a language model from this plasmid's Addgene catalogue record.]
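Description:
pRM204 is a yeast expression plasmid built on a backbone recorded as pRS314-B, a derivative of pRS314. The pRS314 series are E. coli–yeast shuttle vectors of the centromeric (CEN/ARS) type that normally carry the TRP1 auxotrophic marker for selection in tryptophan-requiring yeast strains. The record itself does not list these yeast elements or explain what the "-B" modification is, so they should be regarded as inferred from the backbone name rather than documented. In bacteria the plasmid is selected with ampicillin; its copy number is listed as unknown.

The insert is HHF2-HHT2 from Saccharomyces cerevisiae, cloned by restriction digestion between EcoRI (5′) and SalI (3′) sites, with no information on whether those sites survived cloning. HHF2 and HHT2 encode histone H4 and histone H3, respectively, and form one of the two H3–H4 gene pairs in budding yeast, where the two genes are divergently transcribed from a shared intergenic regulatory region. The record names no heterologous promoter, tags or mutations, so the insert appears to be the wild-type locus, presumably under its native control, although this is not stated explicitly.

The associated publication concerns histone H3 N-terminal mutations that permit hyperactivation of the GAL1 gene in vivo. This suggests the plasmid serves to supply H3 and H4 from an episome in yeast, for example as a wild-type reference or as a template for making histone mutants. No feature table was provided, so the element layout cannot be confirmed.
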