Addgene plasmid #44528: pRM204
Depositing lab: Michael Grunstein. Depositing organization: University of California, Los Angeles (UCLA). Publication: Histone H3 N-terminal mutations allow hyperactivation of the yeast GAL1 gene in vivo. Mann RK, Grunstein M. EMBO J. 1992 Sep;11(9):3297-306. PubMed 1505519.
Backbone
  Vector backbone: pRS314-B
  Vector type: Yeast Expression
Growth in bacteria
  Bacterial resistance: Ampicillin, 100 μg/mL
  Growth temperature: 37°C
  Growth strain: DH5alpha
  Copy number: Unknown
Gene/Insert
  Gene/Insert name: HHF2-HHT2
  Species: S. cerevisiae (budding yeast)
  Cloning method: Restriction Enzyme; 5′ cloning site EcoRI (unknown if destroyed); 3′ cloning site SalI (unknown if destroyed)
  Sequencing primers: 5′ CGCGTTGCTTCTTGTGACCGCAGTTG
Terms and licenses: Academic/Nonprofit Terms; Industry Terms: Not Available to Industry
How to cite: pRM204 was a gift from Michael Grunstein (Addgene plasmid # 44528 ; http://n2t.net/addgene:44528 ; RRID:Addgene_44528)
